Addgene plasmid #80489: pAAVS1-Nst-CAG-DEST
Purpose: (Empty Backbone) Gateway Destination donor vector for AAVS1 targeting (puromycin selection)
Depositing lab: Knut Woltjen. Depositing organization: Kyoto University, Center for iPS Cell Research and Application. Publication: Engineering the AAVS1 locus for consistent and scalable transgene expression in human iPSCs and their differentiated derivatives. Oceguera-Yanez F, Kim SI, Matsumoto T, Tan GW, Xiang L, Hatani T, Kondo T, Ikeya M, Yoshida Y, Inoue H, Woltjen K. Methods. 2015 Dec 18. pii: S1046-2023(15)30181-X. doi: 10.1016/j.ymeth.2015.12.012. PubMed 26707206.
Backbone
  Vector backbone: pBluescript
  Backbone size (bp): 3000
  Modifications to backbone: Homology arms for AAVS1; promoter-less SA-T2A-neo selection cassette; CAG promoter; Gateway Destination cassette
  Vector type: Mammalian Expression ; donor vector (human)
  Selectable markers: Neomycin (select with G418)
Growth in bacteria
  Bacterial resistance: Chloramphenicol and Ampicillin, 25 & 100 μg/mL
  Growth temperature: 37°C
  Growth strain: ccdB Survival
  Copy number: High Copy
Gene/Insert
  Cloning method: Gateway Cloning
Terms and licenses: Academic/Nonprofit Terms; Industry Terms: Not Available to Industry
Depositor comments: Deleted T2 protospacer sequence in HA-R
How to cite: pAAVS1-Nst-CAG-DEST was a gift from Knut Woltjen (Addgene plasmid # 80489 ; http://n2t.net/addgene:80489 ; RRID:Addgene_80489)
