[The description below was written by a language model from this plasmid's Addgene catalogue record.]
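Description:
pAAVS1-Nst-CAG-DEST is an empty Gateway Destination donor vector, built on a high-copy pBluescript backbone, for targeted transgene insertion at the human AAVS1 safe-harbour locus. It is propagated in bacteria under combined ampicillin and chloramphenicol selection. Ampicillin resistance presumably comes from the backbone and chloramphenicol resistance from the Gateway cassette. Because an unrecombined Destination cassette normally carries the toxic ccdB counter-selection gene, the plasmid is maintained in a ccdB-tolerant strain. No feature table accompanies the record, so the exact positions and orientations of the elements are not stated.

The payload is flanked by left and right AAVS1 homology arms that direct homology-directed repair after nuclease cleavage of the locus. Between the arms sits a promoter-less splice acceptor–T2A–neomycin resistance cassette. This works as a gene trap: neo is expressed only when correct integration places it under the endogenous transcript at the target locus, which enriches for on-target events under G418 selection. Downstream, the strong constitutive CAG promoter drives the Gateway Destination cassette. A gene of interest from an entry clone can be transferred into this cassette by LR recombination to produce a finished donor.

The depositor notes that the T2 protospacer sequence was deleted from the right homology arm, presumably so that the donor and the repaired allele are not recut by the corresponding CRISPR guide. The record is internally inconsistent about selection. The purpose line mentions puromycin, whereas the backbone modifications and selectable marker fields specify neomycin/G418, which also matches the "N" in the name. The associated work concerns consistent, scalable transgene expression in human iPSCs and their differentiated derivatives.
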