>Addgene plasmid #80489 | pAAVS1-Nst-CAG-DEST | addgene partial sequence | sequence record 153698 | T3 5'-GCAATTAACCCTCACTAAAGG-3'
AGCATTCTCTCCCCTGGGCCTGTGCCGCTTTCTGTCTGCAGCTTGTGGCCTGGGTCACCTCTACGGCTGG
CCCAGATCCTTCCCTGCCGCCTCCTTCAGGTTCCGTCTTCCTCCACTCCCTCTTCCCCTTGCTCTCTGCT
GTGTTGCTGCCCAAGGATGCTCTTTCCGGAGCACTTCCTTCTCGGCGCTGCACCACGTGATGTCCTCTGA
GCGGATCCTCCCCGTGTCTGGGTCCTCTCCGGGCATCTCTCCTCCCTCACCCAACCCCATGCCGTCTTCA
CTCGCTGGGTTCCCTTTTCCTTCTCCTTCTGGGGCCTGTGCCATCTCTCGTTTCTTAGGATGGCCTTCTC
CGACGGATGTCTCCCTTGCGTCCCGCCTCCCCTTCTTGTAGGCCTGCATCATCACCGTTTTTCTGGACAA
CCCCAAAGTACCCCGTCTCCCTGGCTTTAGCCACCTCTCCATCCTCTTGCTTTCTTTGCCTGGACACCCC
GTTCTCCTGTGGATTCGGGTCACCTCTCACTCCTTTCATTTGGGCAGCTCCCCTACCCCCCTTACCTCTC
TAGTCTGTGCTAGCTCTTCCAGCCCCCTGTCATGGCATCTTCCAGGGGTCCGAGAGCTCAGCTAGTCTTC
TTCCTCCAACCCGGGCCCCTATGTCCACTTCAGGACAGCATGTTTGCTGCCTCCAGGGATCCTGTGTCCC
CGAGCTGGGACCACCTTATATTCCCAGGGCCGGTTAATGTGGCTCTGGTTCTGGGTACTTTTATCTGTCC
CCTCCACC
