>Addgene plasmid #80489 | pAAVS1-Nst-CAG-DEST | addgene partial sequence | sequence record 153702 | T7 5'-TAATACGACTCACTATAGGG-3'
CTGTGGGAAGGGGCAGGAGAGCCAGGGGCATGAGATGGTGGACGAGGAAGGGGGACAGGGAAGCCTGAGC
GCCTCTCCTGGGCTTGCCAAGGACTCAAACCCAGAAGCCCAGAGCAGGGCCTTAGGGAAGCGGGACCCTG
CTCTGGGCGGAGGAATATGTCCCAGATAGCACTGGGGACTCTTTAAGGAAAGAAGGATGGAGAAAGAGAA
AGGGAGTAGAGGCGGCCACGACCTGGTGAACACCTAGGACGCACCATTCTCACAAAGGGAGTTTTCCACA
CGGACACCCCCCTCCTCACCACAGCCCTGCCAGGACGGGGCTGGCTACTGGCCTTATCTCACAGGTAAAA
CTGACGCACGGAGGAACAATATAAATTGGGGACTAGAAAGGTGAAGAGCCAAAGTTAGAACTCAGGACCA
ACTTATTCTGATTTTGTTTTTCCAAACTGCTTCTCCTCTTGGGAAGTGTAAGGAAGCTGCAGCACCAGGA
TCAGTGAAACGCACCAGACAGCCGCGTCAGAGCAGCTCAGGTTCTGGGAGAGGGTAGCGCAGGGTGGCCA
CTGAGAACCGGGCAGGTCACGCATCCCCCCCTTCCCTCCCACCCCCTGCCAAGCTCTCCCTCCCAGGATC
CTCTCTGGCTCCATCGTAAGCAAACCTTAGAGGTTCTGGCAAGGAGAGAGATGGCTCCAGGAAATGGGGG
TGTGTCACCAGATAAGGAATCTGCCTAACAGGAGGTGGGGGTTAGACCCAATATCAGGAGACTAGGAAGG
AGGAGGCCTAAGGATGGGGCTTTTCTGTCAAAGCTTAGTACTGTCGACTTCTAGATTTAATTAACTCGAG
GGATCCAAGCTTGG
