>Addgene plasmid #80489 | pAAVS1-Nst-CAG-DEST | addgene partial sequence | sequence record 156079 | CAT-R 5'-GCAACTGACTGAAATGCCTC-3'
CCTGAAAATCTCGACGGATCCTAACTCAAAATCCACACATTATACGAGCCGGAAGCATAAAGTGTAAAGC
CTGGGGTGCCTAATGCGGCCGCCATAGTGACTGGATATGTTGTGTTTTACAGTATTATGTAGTCTGTTTT
TTATGCAAAATCTAATTTAATATATTGATATTTATATCATTTTACGTTTCTCGTTCAGCTTTTTTGTACA
AACTTGTGATAACCTGCAGGATCCGGCGCGCCGGTACCGCGGCCGCGAATTCTTTGCCAAAATGATGAGA
CAGCACAATAACCAGCACGTTGCCCAGGAGCTGTAGGAAAAAGAAGAAGGCATGAACATGGTTAGCAGAG
GCTCTAGAGCCGCCGGTCACACGCCAGAAGCCGAACCCCGCCCTGCCCCGTCCCCCCCGAAGGCAGCC
