LOCUS       Exported 9754 bp ds-DNA circular SYN 12-MAY-2021
DEFINITION  Gateway Destination donor vector for AAVS1 targeting (puromycin
            selection).
ACCESSION   .
VERSION     .
KEYWORDS    pAAVS1-Nst-CAG-DEST
SOURCE      synthetic DNA construct
  ORGANISM  synthetic DNA construct
REFERENCE   1 (bases 1 to 9754)
  AUTHORS   Oceguera-Yanez F, Kim SI, Matsumoto T, Tan GW, Xiang L, Hatani T,
            Kondo T, Ikeya M, Yoshida Y, Inoue H, Woltjen K
  TITLE     Engineering the AAVS1 locus for consistent and scalable transgene
            expression in human iPSCs and their differentiated derivatives.
  JOURNAL   Methods. 2015 Dec 18. pii: S1046-2023(15)30181-X. doi:
            10.1016/j.ymeth.2015.12.012.
  PUBMED    26707206
REFERENCE   2 (bases 1 to 9754)
  AUTHORS   .
  TITLE     Direct Submission
  JOURNAL   Exported May 12, 2021 from SnapGene Server 1.1.58
            http://www.snapgene.com
FEATURES             Location/Qualifiers
     source          1..9754
                     /organism="synthetic DNA construct"
                     /mol_type="other DNA"
     enhancer        1..380
                     /label=CMV enhancer
                     /note="human cytomegalovirus immediate early enhancer"
     promoter        382..659
                     /label=chicken beta-actin promoter
     intron          660..1676
                     /label=chimeric intron
                     /note="chimera between introns from chicken beta-actin and
                     rabbit beta-globin"
     primer_bind     1600..1622
                     /label=pCAGGS-5
                     /note="Chimeric intron in CAG promoter, forward primer"
     primer_bind     1684..1703
                     /label=pCAG-F
                     /note="Rabbit beta-globin intron, for pCAG plasmids,
                     forward primer"
     protein_bind    1770..1894
                     /gene="mutant version of attR"
                     /label=attR1
                     /bound_moiety="LR Clonase(TM)"
                     /note="recombination site for the Gateway(R) LR reaction"
     promoter        1919..1949
                     /label=lac UV5 promoter
                     /note="E. coli lac promoter with an ""up"" mutation"
     CDS             2003..2662
                     /codon_start=1
                     /gene="cat"
                     /product="chloramphenicol acetyltransferase"
                     /label=CmR
                     /note="confers resistance to chloramphenicol"
                     /translation="MEKKITGYTTVDISQWHRKEHFEAFQSVAQCTYNQTVQLDITAFL
                     KTVKKNKHKFYPAFIHILARLMNAHPEFRMAMKDGELVIWDSVHPCYTVFHEQTETFSS
                     LWSEYHDDFRQFLHIYSQDVACYGENLAYFPKGFIENMFFVSANPWVSFTSFDLNVANM
                     DNFFAPVFTMGKYYTQGDKVLMPLAIQVHHAVCDGFHVGRMLNELQQYCDEWQGGA"
     primer_bind     complement(2069..2088)
                     /label=CAT-R
                     /note="Chloramphenicol resistance gene, reverse primer"
     CDS             3004..3309
                     /codon_start=1
                     /gene="ccdB"
                     /product="CcdB, a bacterial toxin that poisons DNA gyrase"
                     /label=ccdB
                     /note="Plasmids containing the ccdB gene cannot be
                     propagated in standard E. coli strains."
                     /translation="MQFKVYTYKRESRYRLFVDVQSDIIDTPGRRMVIPLASARLLSDK
                     VSRELYPVVHIGDESWRMMTTDMASVPVSVIGEEVADLSHRENDIKNAINLMFWGI"
     primer_bind     3188..3207
                     /label=ccdB-fwd
                     /note="ccdB gene, forward primer"
     protein_bind    complement(3350..3474)
                     /gene="mutant version of attR"
                     /label=attR2
                     /bound_moiety="LR Clonase(TM)"
                     /note="recombination site for the Gateway(R) LR reaction"
     primer_bind     complement(3570..3589)
                     /label=Bglob-pA-R
                     /note="Rabbit beta-globin polyA region, reverse primer"
     polyA_signal    3635..3690
                     /label=-beta-globin poly(A) signal
                     /note="rabbit beta-globin polyadenylation signal (Gil and
                     Proudfoot, 1987)"
     primer_bind     complement(3689..3708)
                     /label=rbglobpA-R
                     /note="Rabbit beta-globin polyA, reverse primer. Also
                     called rb-glob-pA-term-R"
     misc_feature    4246..4775
                     /label=HA-R
                     /note="right homology arm from the adeno-associated virus
                     integration site (AAVS1) within intron 1 of the human
                     PPP1R12C gene"
     primer_bind     complement(4921..4940)
                     /label=T7
                     /note="T7 promoter, forward primer"
     promoter        complement(4922..4940)
                     /label=T7 promoter
                     /note="promoter for bacteriophage T7 RNA polymerase"
     primer_bind     complement(4947..4964)
                     /label=M13 Forward
                     /note="In lacZ gene. Also called M13-F20 or M13 (-21)
                     Forward"
     primer_bind     complement(4947..4963)
                     /label=M13 fwd
                     /note="common sequencing primer, one of multiple similar
                     variants"
     primer_bind     complement(4956..4978)
                     /label=M13/pUC Forward
                     /note="In lacZ gene"
     rep_origin      5105..5560
                     /direction=RIGHT
                     /label=f1 ori
                     /note="f1 bacteriophage origin of replication; arrow
                     indicates direction of (+) strand synthesis"
     primer_bind     complement(5192..5211)
                     /label=F1ori-R
                     /note="F1 origin, reverse primer"
     primer_bind     5402..5423
                     /label=F1ori-F
                     /note="F1 origin, forward primer"
     promoter        5586..5690
                     /gene="bla"
                     /label=AmpR promoter
     CDS             5691..6551
                     /codon_start=1
                     /gene="bla"
                     /product="beta-lactamase"
                     /label=AmpR
                     /note="confers resistance to ampicillin, carbenicillin, and
                     related antibiotics"
                     /translation="MSIQHFRVALIPFFAAFCLPVFAHPETLVKVKDAEDQLGARVGYI
                     ELDLNSGKILESFRPEERFPMMSTFKVLLCGAVLSRIDAGQEQLGRRIHYSQNDLVEYS
                     PVTEKHLTDGMTVRELCSAAITMSDNTAANLLLTTIGGPKELTAFLHNMGDHVTRLDRW
                     EPELNEAIPNDERDTTMPVAMATTLRKLLTGELLTLASRQQLIDWMEADKVAGPLLRSA
                     LPAGWFIADKSGAGERGSRGIIAALGPDGKPSRIVVIYTTGSQATMDERNRQIAEIGAS
                     LIKHW"
     primer_bind     complement(5909..5928)
                     /label=Amp-R
                     /note="Ampicillin resistance gene, reverse primer"
     rep_origin      6722..7310
                     /direction=RIGHT
                     /label=ori
                     /note="high-copy-number ColE1/pMB1/pBR322/pUC origin of
                     replication"
     primer_bind     7211..7230
                     /label=pBR322ori-F
                     /note="pBR322 origin, forward primer"
     primer_bind     7464..7481
                     /label=L4440
                     /note="L4440 vector, forward primer"
     protein_bind    7598..7619
                     /label=CAP binding site
                     /bound_moiety="E. coli catabolite activator protein"
                     /note="CAP binding activates transcription in the presence
                     of cAMP."
     promoter        7634..7664
                     /label=lac promoter
                     /note="promoter for the E. coli lac operon"
     protein_bind    7672..7688
                     /label=lac operator
                     /bound_moiety="lac repressor encoded by lacI"
                     /note="The lac repressor binds to the lac operator to
                     inhibit transcription in E. coli. This inhibition can be
                     relieved by adding lactose or
                     isopropyl-beta-D-thiogalactopyranoside (IPTG)."
     primer_bind     7677..7699
                     /label=M13/pUC Reverse
                     /note="In lacZ gene"
     primer_bind     7696..7712
                     /label=M13 rev
                     /note="common sequencing primer, one of multiple similar
                     variants"
     primer_bind     7696..7712
                     /label=M13 Reverse
                     /note="In lacZ gene. Also called M13-rev"
     promoter        7733..7751
                     /label=T3 promoter
                     /note="promoter for bacteriophage T3 RNA polymerase"
     misc_feature    7764..8567
                     /label=HA-L
                     /note="left homology arm from the adeno-associated virus
                     integration site (AAVS1) within intron 1 of the human
                     PPP1R12C gene"
     misc_feature    8574..8599
                     /label=SA
                     /note="splice acceptor site"
     CDS             8623..8676
                     /codon_start=1
                     /product="2A peptide from Thosea asigna virus capsid
                     protein"
                     /label=T2A
                     /note="Eukaryotic ribosomes fail to insert a peptide bond
                     between the Gly and Pro residues, yielding separate
                     polypeptides."
                     /translation="EGRGSLLTCGDVEENPGP"
     CDS             8692..9486
                     /codon_start=1
                     /gene="aph(3')-II (or nptII)"
                     /product="aminoglycoside phosphotransferase from Tn5"
                     /label=NeoR/KanR
                     /note="confers resistance to neomycin, kanamycin, and G418
                     (Geneticin(R))"
                     /translation="MIEQDGLHAGSPAAWVERLFGYDWAQQTIGCSDAAVFRLSAQGRP
                     VLFVKTDLSGALNELQDEAARLSWLATTGVPCAAVLDVVTEAGRDWLLLGEVPGQDLLS
                     SHLAPAEKVSIMADAMRRLHTLDPATCPFDHQAKHRIERARTRMEAGLVDQDDLDEEHQ
                     GLAPAELFARLKARMPDGEDLVVTHGDACLPNIMVENGRFSGFIDCGRLGVADRYQDIA
                     LATRDIAEELGGEWADRFLVLYGIAAPDSQRIAFYRLLDEFF"
     primer_bind     complement(8746..8765)
                     /label=Neo-R
                     /note="Neomycin resistance gene, reverse primer"
     primer_bind     9356..9375
                     /label=Neo-F
                     /note="Neomycin resistance gene, forward primer"
     primer_bind     complement(9506..9523)
                     /label=BGH-rev
                     /note="Bovine growth hormone terminator, reverse primer.
                     Also called BGH reverse"
     polyA_signal    9512..9736
                     /label=bGH poly(A) signal
                     /note="bovine growth hormone polyadenylation signal"
ORIGIN
        1 gacattgatt attgactagt tattaatagt aatcaattac ggggtcatta gttcatagcc
       61 catatatgga gttccgcgtt acataactta cggtaaatgg cccgcctggc tgaccgccca
      121 acgacccccg cccattgacg tcaataatga cgtatgttcc catagtaacg ccaataggga
      181 ctttccattg acgtcaatgg gtggagtatt tacggtaaac tgcccacttg gcagtacatc
      241 aagtgtatca tatgccaagt acgcccccta ttgacgtcaa tgacggtaaa tggcccgcct
      301 ggcattatgc ccagtacatg accttatggg actttcctac ttggcagtac atctacgtat
      361 tagtcatcgc tattaccatg gtcgaggtga gccccacgtt ctgcttcact ctccccatct
      421 cccccccctc cccaccccca attttgtatt tatttatttt ttaattattt tgtgcagcga
      481 tgggggcggg gggggggggg gggcgcgcgc caggsggggc ggggcggggc grggggcggg
      541 gcggggcgag gcggagaggt gcggcggcag ccaatcagag cggcgcgctc cgaaagtttc
      601 cttttatggc gaggcggcgg cggcggcggc cctataaaaa gcgaagcgcg cggcgggcgg
      661 gagtcgctgc gcgctgcctt cgccccgtgc cccgctccgc cgccgcctcg cgccgcccgc
      721 cccggctctg actgaccgcg ttactcccac aggtgagcgg gcgggacggc ccttctcctc
      781 cgggctgtaa ttagcgcttg gtttaatgac ggcttgtttc ttttctgtgg ctgcgtgaaa
      841 gccttgaggg gctccgggag ggccctttgt gcggggggag cggctcgggg ggtgcgtgcg
      901 tgtgtgtgtg cgtggggagc gccgcgtgcg gctccgcgct gcccggcggc tgtgagcgct
      961 gcgggcgcgg cgcggggctt tgtgcgctcc gcagtgtgcg cgaggggagc gcggccgggg
     1021 gcggtgcccc gcggtgcggg gggggctgcg aggggaacaa aggctgcgtg cggggtgtgt
     1081 gcgtgggggg gtgagcaggg ggtgtgggcg cgtcggtcgg gctgcaaccc cccctgcacc
     1141 cccctccccg agttgctgag cacggcccgg cttcgggtgc ggggctccgt acggggcgtg
     1201 gcgcggggct cgccgtgccg ggcggggggt ggcggcaggt gggggtgccg ggcggggcgg
     1261 ggccgcctcg ggccggggag ggctcggggg aggggcgcgg cggcccccgg agcgccggcg
     1321 gctgtcgagg cgcggcgagc cgcagccatt gccttttatg gtaatcgtgc gagagggcgc
     1381 agggacttcc tttgtcccaa atctgtgcgg agccgaaatc tgggaggcgc cgccgcaccc
     1441 cctctagcgg gcgcggggcg aagcggtgcg gcgccggcag gaaggaaatg ggcggggagg
     1501 gccttcgtgc gtcgccgcgc cgccgtcccc ttctccctct ccagcctcgg ggctgtccgc
     1561 ggggggacgg ctgccttcgg gggggacggg gcagggcggg gttcggcttc tggcgtgtga
     1621 ccggcggctc tagagcctct gctaaccatg ttcatgcctt cttctttttc ctacagctcc
     1681 tgggcaacgt gctggttatt gtgctgtctc atcattttgg caaagaattc gcggccgcgg
     1741 taccggcgcg ccggatcctg caggttatca caagtttgta caaaaaagct gaacgagaaa
     1801 cgtaaaatga tataaatatc aatatattaa attagatttt gcataaaaaa cagactacat
     1861 aatactgtaa aacacaacat atccagtcac tatggcggcc gcattaggca ccccaggctt
     1921 tacactttat gcttccggct cgtataatgt gtggattttg agttaggatc cgtcgagatt
     1981 ttcaggagct aaggaagcta aaatggagaa aaaaatcact ggatatacca ccgttgatat
     2041 atcccaatgg catcgtaaag aacattttga ggcatttcag tcagttgctc aatgtaccta
     2101 taaccagacc gttcagctgg atattacggc ctttttaaag accgtaaaga aaaataagca
     2161 caagttttat ccggccttta ttcacattct tgcccgcctg atgaatgctc atccggaatt
     2221 ccgtatggca atgaaagacg gtgagctggt gatatgggat agtgttcacc cttgttacac
     2281 cgttttccat gagcaaactg aaacgttttc atcgctctgg agtgaatacc acgacgattt
     2341 ccggcagttt ctacacatat attcgcaaga tgtggcgtgt tacggtgaaa acctggccta
     2401 tttccctaaa gggtttattg agaatatgtt tttcgtctca gccaatccct gggtgagttt
     2461 caccagtttt gatttaaacg tggccaatat ggacaacttc ttcgcccccg ttttcaccat
     2521 gggcaaatat tatacgcaag gcgacaaggt gctgatgccg ctggcgattc aggttcatca
     2581 tgccgtttgt gatggcttcc atgtcggcag aatgcttaat gaattacaac agtactgcga
     2641 tgagtggcag ggcggggcgt aaacgcgtgg atccggctta ctaaaagcca gataacagta
     2701 tgcgtatttg cgcgctgatt tttgcggtat aagaatatat actgatatgt atacccgaag
     2761 tatgtcaaaa agaggtatgc tatgaagcag cgtattacag tgacagttga cagcgacagc
     2821 tatcagttgc tcaaggcata tatgatgtca atatctccgg tctggtaagc acaaccatgc
     2881 agaatgaagc ccgtcgtctg cgtgccgaac gctggaaagc ggaaaatcag gaagggatgg
     2941 ctgaggtcgc ccggtttatt gaaatgaacg gctcttttgc tgacgagaac aggggctggt
     3001 gaaatgcagt ttaaggttta cacctataaa agagagagcc gttatcgtct gtttgtggat
     3061 gtacagagtg atattattga cacgcccggg cgacggatgg tgatccccct ggccagtgca
     3121 cgtctgctgt cagataaagt ctcccgtgaa ctttacccgg tggtgcatat cggggatgaa
     3181 agctggcgca tgatgaccac cgatatggcc agtgtgccgg tctccgttat cggggaagaa
     3241 gtggctgatc tcagccaccg cgaaaatgac atcaaaaacg ccattaacct gatgttctgg
     3301 ggaatataaa tgtcaggctc ccttatacac agccagtctg caggtcgacc atagtgactg
     3361 gatatgttgt gttttacagt attatgtagt ctgtttttta tgcaaaatct aatttaatat
     3421 attgatattt atatcatttt acgtttctcg ttcagctttc ttgtacaaag tggtgataac
     3481 tctagagaat tcactcctca ggtgcaggct gcctatcaga aggtggtggc tggtgtggcc
     3541 aatgccctgg ctcacaaata ccactgagat ctttttccct ctgccaaaaa ttatggggac
     3601 atcatgaagc cccttgagca tctgacttct ggctaataaa ggaaatttat tttcattgca
     3661 atagtgtgtt ggaatttttt gtgtctctca ctcggaagga catatgggag ggcaaatcat
     3721 ttaaaacatc agaatgagta tttggtttag agtttggcaa catatgccca tatgctggct
     3781 gccatgaaca aaggttggct ataaagaggt catcagtata tgaaacagcc ccctgctgtc
     3841 cattccttat tccatagaaa agccttgact tgaggttaga ttttttttat attttgtttt
     3901 gtgttatttt tttctttaac atccctaaaa ttttccttac atgttttact agccagattt
     3961 ttcctcctct cctgactact cccagtcata gctgtccctc ttctcttatg gagatccctc
     4021 gacctgcagc ccaagcttgg atccctcgag ttaattaaat ctagaagtcg acagtactaa
     4081 gctttgacag aaaagcccca tccttaggcc tcctccttcc tagtctcctg atattgggtc
     4141 taacccccac ctcctgttag gcagattcct tatctggtga cacaccccca tttcctggag
     4201 ccatctctct ccttgccaga acctctaagg tttgcttacg atggagccag agaggatcct
     4261 gggagggaga gcttggcagg gggtgggagg gaaggggggg atgcgtgacc tgcccggttc
     4321 tcagtggcca ccctgcgcta ccctctccca gaacctgagc tgctctgacg cggctgtctg
     4381 gtgcgtttca ctgatcctgg tgctgcagct tccttacact tcccaagagg agaagcagtt
     4441 tggaaaaaca aaatcagaat aagttggtcc tgagttctaa ctttggctct tcacctttct
     4501 agtccccaat ttatattgtt cctccgtgcg tcagttttac ctgtgagata aggccagtag
     4561 ccagccccgt cctggcaggg ctgtggtgag gaggggggtg tccgtgtgga aaactccctt
     4621 tgtgagaatg gtgcgtccta ggtgttcacc aggtcgtggc cgcctctact ccctttctct
     4681 ttctccatcc ttctttcctt aaagagtccc cagtgctatc tgggacatat tcctccgccc
     4741 agagcagggt cccgcttccc taaggccctg ctctgggctt ctgggtttga gtccttggca
     4801 agcccaggag aggcgctcag gcttccctgt cccccttcct cgtccaccat ctcatgcccc
     4861 tggctctcct gccccttccc tacaggggtt cctggctctg ctctagcgat cgccaattcg
     4921 ccctatagtg agtcgtatta caattcactg gccgtcgttt tacaacgtcg tgactgggaa
     4981 aaccctggcg ttacccaact taatcgcctt gcagcacatc cccctttcgc cagctggcgt
     5041 aatagcgaag aggcccgcac cgatcgccct tcccaacagt tgcgcagcct gaatggcgaa
     5101 tgggnnnnnn nnnnnnnnnn nnnnnnnnnn nnnnnnnnnn nnnnnnnnnn nnnnnnnnnn
     5161 nnnnnnnnnn nnnnnnnnnn nnnnnnnnnn nnnnnnnnnn nnnnnnnnnn nnnnnnnnnn
     5221 nnnnnnnncn nnnnnnnnnn nnnnnnnnnn nnnnnnnnnn nnnnnnnnnn nnnnnnnnnn
     5281 nnnnnnnnnn nnnnnnnnnn nnnnnnnnnn nnnnnnnnnn annnnnnnnn nnnnnnnnnn
     5341 nnnnnnnnnn nnnnnnnnnn nnnnnnnnnn cctttgacgt tggagtccac gttctttaat
     5401 agtggactct tgttccaaac tggaacaaca ctcaacccta tctcggtcta ttcttttgat
     5461 ttataaggga ttttgccgat ttcggcctat tggttaaaaa atgagctgat ttaacaaaaa
     5521 tttaacgcga attttaacaa aatattaacg cttacaattt aggtggcact tttcggggaa
     5581 atgtgcgcgg aacccctatt tgtttatttt tctaaataca ttcaaatatg tatccgctca
     5641 tgagacaata accctgataa atgcttcaat aatattgaaa aaggaagagt atgagtattc
     5701 aacatttccg tgtcgccctt attccctttt ttgcggcatt ttgccttcct gtttttgctc
     5761 acccagaaac gctggtgaaa gtaaaagatg ctgaagatca gttgggtgca cgagtgggtt
     5821 acatcgaact ggatctcaac agcggtaaga tccttgagag ttttcgcccc gaagaacgtt
     5881 ttccaatgat gagcactttt aaagttctgc tatgtggcgc ggtattatcc cgtattgacg
     5941 ccgggcaaga gcaactcggt cgccgcatac actattctca gaatgacttg gttgagtact
     6001 caccagtcac agaaaagcat cttacggatg gcatgacagt aagagaatta tgcagtgctg
     6061 ccataaccat gagtgataac actgcggcca acttacttct gacaacgatc ggaggaccga
     6121 aggagctaac cgcttttttg cacaacatgg gggatcatgt aactcgcctt gatcgttggg
     6181 aaccggagct gaatgaagcc ataccaaacg acgagcgtga caccacgatg cctgtagcaa
     6241 tggcaacaac gttgcgcaaa ctattaactg gcgaactact tactctagct tcccggcaac
     6301 aattaataga ctggatggag gcggataaag ttgcaggacc acttctgcgc tcggcccttc
     6361 cggctggctg gtttattgct gataaatctg gagccggtga gcgtgggtct cgcggtatca
     6421 ttgcagcact ggggccagat ggtaagccct cccgtatcgt agttatctac acgacgggga
     6481 gtcaggcaac tatggatgaa cgaaatagac agatcgctga gataggtgcc tcactgatta
     6541 agcattggta actgtcagac caagtttact catatatact ttagattgat ttaaaacttc
     6601 atttttaatt taaaaggatc taggtgaaga tcctttttga taatctcatg accaaaatcc
     6661 cttaacgtga gttttcgttc cactgagcgt caaaccccgt agaaaagatc aaaggatctt
     6721 cttgagatcc tttttttctg cgcgtaatct gctgcttgca aacaaaaaaa ccaccgctac
     6781 cagcggtggt ttgtttgccg gatcaagagc taccaactct ttttccgaag gtaactggct
     6841 tcagcagagc gcagatacca aatactgttc ttctagtgta gccgtagtta ggccaccact
     6901 tcaagaactc tgtagcaccg cctacatacc tcgctctgct aatcctgtta ccagtggctg
     6961 ctgccagtgg cgataagtcg tgtcttaccg ggttggactc aagacgatag ttaccggata
     7021 aggcgcagcg gtcgggctga acggggggtt cgtgcacaca gcccagcttg gagcgaacga
     7081 cctacaccga actgagatac ctacagcgtg agctatgaga aagcgccacg cttcccgaag
     7141 ggagaaaggc ggacaggtat ccggtaagcg gcagggtcgg aacaggagag cgcacgaggg
     7201 agcttccagg gggaaacgcc tggtatcttt atagtcctgt cgggtttcgc cacctctgac
     7261 ttgagcgtcg atttttgtga tgctcgtcag gggggcggag cctatggaaa aacgccagca
     7321 acgcggcctt tttacggttc ctggcctttt gctggccttt tgctcacatg ttctttcctg
     7381 cgttatcccc tgattctgtg gataaccgta ttaccgcctt tgagtgagct gataccgctc
     7441 gccgcagccg aacgaccgag cgcagcgagt cagtgagcga ggaagcggaa gagcgcccaa
     7501 tacgcaaacc gcctctcccc gcgcgttggc cgattcatta atgcagctgg cacgacaggt
     7561 ttcccgactg gaaagcgggc agtgagcgca acgcaattaa tgtgagttag ctcactcatt
     7621 aggcacccca ggctttacac tttatgcttc cggctcgtat gttgtgtgga attgtgagcg
     7681 gataacaatt tcacacagga aacagctatg accatgatta cgccaagctc gaaattaacc
     7741 ctcactaaag ggaacaaaag ctgtgctttc tctgaccagc attctctccc ctgggcctgt
     7801 gccgctttct gtctgcagct tgtggcctgg gtcacctcta cggctggccc agatccttcc
     7861 ctgccgcctc cttcaggttc cgtcttcctc cactccctct tccccttgct ctctgctgtg
     7921 ttgctgccca aggatgctct ttccggagca cttccttctc ggcgctgcac cacgtgatgt
     7981 cctctgagcg gatcctcccc gtgtctgggt cctctccggg catctctcct ccctcaccca
     8041 accccatgcc gtcttcactc gctgggttcc cttttccttc tccttctggg gcctgtgcca
     8101 tctctcgttt cttaggatgg ccttctccga cggatgtctc ccttgcgtcc cgcctcccct
     8161 tcttgtaggc ctgcatcatc accgtttttc tggacaaccc caaagtaccc cgtctccctg
     8221 gctttagcca cctctccatc ctcttgcttt ctttgcctgg acaccccgtt ctcctgtgga
     8281 ttcgggtcac ctctcactcc tttcatttgg gcagctcccc tacccccctt acctctctag
     8341 tctgtgctag ctcttccagc cccctgtcat ggcatcttcc aggggtccga gagctcagct
     8401 agtcttcttc ctccaacccg ggcccctatg tccacttcag gacagcatgt ttgctgcctc
     8461 cagggatcct gtgtccccga gctgggacca ccttatattc ccagggccgg ttaatgtggc
     8521 tctggttctg ggtactttta tctgtcccct ccaccccaca gtggggcaag cttctgacct
     8581 cttctcttcc tcccacaggg cctcgagaga tctggcagcg gagagggcag aggaagtctt
     8641 ctaacatgcg gtgacgtgga ggagaatccc ggccctaggc tcgagggtac catgattgaa
     8701 caagatggat tgcacgcagg ttctccggcc gcttgggtgg agaggctatt cggctatgac
     8761 tgggcacaac agacaatcgg ctgctctgat gccgccgtgt tccggctgtc agcgcagggg
     8821 cgcccggttc tttttgtcaa gaccgacctg tccggtgccc tgaatgaact gcaggacgag
     8881 gcagcgcggc tatcgtggct ggccacgacg ggcgttcctt gcgcagctgt gctcgacgtt
     8941 gtcactgaag cgggaaggga ctggctgcta ttgggcgaag tgccggggca ggatctcctg
     9001 tcatctcacc ttgctcctgc cgagaaagta tccatcatgg ctgatgcaat gcggcggctg
     9061 catacgcttg atccggctac ctgcccattc gaccaccaag cgaaacatcg catcgagcga
     9121 gcacgtactc ggatggaagc cggtcttgtc gatcaggatg atctggacga agagcatcag
     9181 gggctcgcgc cagccgaact gttcgccagg ctcaaggcgc gcatgcccga cggcgaggat
     9241 ctcgtcgtga cccatggcga tgcctgcttg ccgaatatca tggtggaaaa tggccgcttt
     9301 tctggattca tcgactgtgg ccggctgggt gtggcggacc gctatcagga catagcgttg
     9361 gctacccgtg atattgctga agagcttggc ggcgaatggg ctgaccgctt cctcgtgctt
     9421 tacggtatcg ccgctcccga ttcgcagcgc atcgccttct atcgccttct tgacgagttc
     9481 ttctgagttt aaacccgctg atcagcctcg actgtgcctt ctagttgcca gccatctgtt
     9541 gtttgcccct cccccgtgcc ttccttgacc ctggaaggtg ccactcccac tgtcctttcc
     9601 taataaaatg aggaaattgc atcgcattgt ctgagtaggt gtcattctat tctggggggt
     9661 ggggtggggc aggacagcaa gggggaggat tgggaagaca atagcaggca tgctggggat
     9721 gcggtgggct ctatggacta gcggtggcgg cctc
//
